>Addgene plasmid #192048 | pQE-meGFP-DLC1 | addgene full sequence | sequence record 462233 | Addgene NGS Result
CTTGATGCCGTTCTTCTGCTTGTCGGCCATGATATAGACGTTGTGGCTGTTGTAGTTGTACTCCAGCTTG
TGCCCCAGGATGTTGCCGTCCTCCTTGAAGTCGATGCCCTTCAGCTCGATGCGGTTCACCAGGGTGTCGC
CCTCGAACTTCACCTCGGCGCGGGTCTTGTAGTTGCCGTCGTCCTTGAAGAAGATGGTGCGCTCCTGGAC
GTAGCCTTCGGGCATGGCGGACTTGAAGAAGTCGTGCTGCTTCATGTGGTCGGGGTAGCGGCTGAAGCAC
TGCACGCCGTAGGTCAGGGTGGTCACGAGGGTGGGCCAGGGCACGGGCAGCTTGCCGGTGGTGCAGATGA
ACTTCAGGGTCAGCTTGCCGTAGGTGGCATCGCCCTCGCCCTCGCCGGACACGCTGAACTTGTGGCCGTT
TACGTCGCCGTCCAGCTCGACCAGGATGGGCACCACCCCGGTGAACAGCTCCTCGCCCTTGCTCACGGAT
CCGTGATGGTGATGGTGATGCGATCCTCTCATAGTTAATTTCTCCTCTTTAATGAATTCTGTGTGAAATT
GTTATCCGCTCACAATTGAATCTATTATAATTGTTATCCGCTCACAAAGCAAATAAATTTTTTATGATTT
CTCGAGGTGAAGACGAAAGGGCCTCGTGATACGCCTATTTTTATAGGTTAATGTCATGATAATAATGGTT
TCTTAGACGTCAGGTGGCACTTTTCGGGGAAATGTGCGCGGAACCCCTATTTGTTTATTTTTCTAAATAC
ATTCAAATATGTATCCGCTCATGAGACAATAACCCTGATAAATGCTTCAATAATATTGAAAAAGGAAGAG
TATGAGTATTCAACATTTCCGTGTCGCCCTTATTCCCTTTTTTGCGGCATTTTGCCTTCCTGTTTTTGCT
CACCCAGAAACGCTGGTGAAAGTAAAAGATGCTGAAGATCAGTTGGGTGCACGAGTGGGTTACATCGAAC
TGGATCTCAACAGCGGTAAGATCCTTGAGAGTTTTCGCCCCGAAGAACGTTTTCCAATGATGAGCACTTT
TAAAGTTCTGCTATGTGGCGCGGTATTATCCCGTATTGACGCCGGGCAAGAGCAACTCGGTCGCCGCATA
CACTATTCTCAGAATGACTTGGTTGAGTACTCACCAGTCACAGAAAAGCATCTTACGGATGGCATGACAG
TAAGAGAATTATGCAGTGCTGCCATAACCATGAGTGATAACACTGCGGCCAACTTACTTCTGACAACGAT
CGGAGGACCGAAGGAGCTAACCGCTTTTTTGCACAACATGGGGGATCATGTAACTCGCCTTGATCGTTGG
GAACCGGAGCTGAATGAAGCCATACCAAACGACGAGCGTGACACCACGATGCCTGTAGCAATGGCAACAA
CGTTGCGCAAACTATTAACTGGCGAACTACTTACTCTAGCTTCCCGGCAACAATTAATAGACTGGATGGA
GGCGGATAAAGTTGCAGGACCACTTCTGCGCTCGGCCCTTCCGGCTGGCTGGTTTATTGCTGATAAATCT
GGAGCCGGTGAGCGTGGGTCTCGCGGTATCATTGCAGCACTGGGGCCAGATGGTAAGCCCTCCCGTATCG
TAGTTATCTACACGACGGGGAGTCAGGCAACTATGGATGAACGAAATAGACAGATCGCTGAGATAGGTGC
CTCACTGATTAAGCATTGGTAACTGTCAGACCAAGTTTACTCATATATACTTTAGATTGATTTAAAACTT
CATTTTTAATTTAAAAGGATCTAGGTGAAGATCCTTTTTGATAATCTCATGACCAAAATCCCTTAACGTG
AGTTTTCGTTCCACTGAGCGTCAGACCCCGTAGAAAAGATCAAAGGATCTTCTTGAGATCCTTTTTTTCT
GCGCGTAATCTGCTGCTTGCAAACAAAAAAACCACCGCTACCAGCGGTGGTTTGTTTGCCGGATCAAGAG
CTACCAACTCTTTTTCCGAAGGTAACTGGCTTCAGCAGAGCGCAGATACCAAATACTGTCCTTCTAGTGT
AGCCGTAGTTAGGCCACCACTTCAAGAACTCTGTAGCACCGCCTACATACCTCGCTCTGCTAATCCTGTT
ACCAGTGGCTGCTGCCAGTGGCGATAAGTCGTGTCTTACCGGGTTGGACTCAAGACGATAGTTACCGGAT
AAGGCGCAGCGGTCGGGCTGAACGGGGGGTTCGTGCACACAGCCCAGCTTGGAGCGAACGACCTACACCG
AACTGAGATACCTACAGCGTGAGCTATGAGAAAGCGCCACGCTTCCCGAAGGGAGAAAGGCGGACAGGTA
TCCGGTAAGCGGCAGGGTCGGAACAGGAGAGCGCACGAGGGAGCTTCCAGGGGGAAACGCCTGGTATCTT
TATAGTCCTGTCGGGTTTCGCCACCTCTGACTTGAGCGTCGATTTTTGTGATGCTCGTCAGGGGGGCGGA
GCCTATGGAAAAACGCCAGCAACGCGGCCTTTTTACGGTTCCTGGCCTTTTGCTGGCCTTTTGCTCACAT
GTTCTTTCCTGCGTTATCCCCTGATTCTGTGGATAACCGTATTACCGCCTTTGAGTGAGCTGATACCGCT
CGCCGCAGCCGAACGACCGAGCGCAGCGAGTCAGTGAGCGAGGAAGCGGAAGAGCGCCTGATGCGGTATT
TTCTCCTTACGCATCTGTGCGGTATTTCACACCGCATATGGTGCACTCTCAGTACAATCTGCTCTGATGC
CGCATAGTTAAGCCAGTATACACTCCGCTATCGCTACGTGACTGGGTCATGGCTGCGCCCCGACACCCGC
CAACACCCGCTGACGCGCCCTGACGGGCTTGTCTGCTCCCGGCATCCGCTTACAGACAAGCTGTGACCGT
CTCCGGGAGCTGCATGTGTCAGAGGTTTTCACCGTCATCACCGAAACGCGCGAGGCAGCTCTAGATCATG
CGCACCCGTGGCCAGGACCCAACGCTGCCCGAAATTCCGACACCATCGAATGGTGCAAAACCTTTCGCGG
TATGGCATGATAGCGCCCGGAAGAGAGTCAATTCAGGGTGGTGAATGTGAAACCAGTAACGTTATACGAT
GTCGCAGAGTATGCCGGTGTCTCTTATCAGACCGTTTCCCGCGTGGTGAACCAGGCCAGCCACGTTTCTG
CGAAAACGCGGGAAAAAGTGGAAGCGGCGATGGCGGAGCTGAATTACATTCCCAACCGCGTGGCACAACA
ACTGGCGGGCAAACAGTCGTTGCTGATTGGCGTTGCCACCTCCAGTCTGGCCCTGCACGCGCCGTCGCAA
ATTGTCGCGGCGATTAAATCTCGCGCCGATCAACTGGGTGCCAGCGTGGTGGTGTCGATGGTAGAACGAA
GCGGCGTCGAAGCCTGTAAAGCGGCGGTGCACAATCTTCTCGCGCAACGCGTCAGTGGGCTGATCATTAA
CTATCCGCTGGATGACCAGGATGCCATTGCTGTGGAAGCTGCCTGCACTAATGTTCCGGCGTTATTTCTT
GATGTCTCTGACCAGACACCCATCAACAGTATTATTTTCTCCCATGAAGACGGTACGCGACTGGGCGTGG
AGCATCTGGTCGCATTGGGTCACCAGCAAATCGCGCTGTTAGCGGGCCCATTAAGTTCTGTCTCGGCGCG
TCTGCGTCTGGCTGGCTGGCATAAATATCTCACTCGCAATCAAATTCAGCCGATAGCGGAACGGGAAGGC
GACTGGAGTGCCATGTCCGGTTTTCAACAAACCATGCAAATGCTGAATGAGGGCATCGTTCCCACTGCGA
TGCTGGTTGCCAACGATCAGATGGCGCTGGGCGCAATGCGCGCCATTACCGAGTCCGGGCTGCGCGTTGG
TGCGGATATCTCGGTAGTGGGATACGACGATACCGAAGACAGCTCATGTTATATCCCGCCGTTAACCACC
ATCAAACAGGATTTTCGCCTGCTGGGGCAAACCAGCGTGGACCGCTTGCTGCAACTCTCTCAGGGCCAGG
CGGTGAAGGGCAATCAGCTGTTGCCCGTCTCACTGGTGAAAAGAAAAACCACCCTGGCGCCCAATACGCA
AACCGCCTCTCCCCGCGCGTTGGCCGATTCATTAATGCAGCTGGCACGACAGGTTTCCCGACTGGAAAGC
GGGCAGTGAGCGCAACGCAATTAATGTAAGTTAGCTCACTCATTAGGCACAATTCTCATGTTTGACAGCT
TATCATCGACTGCACGTAATCTAGAGGGCGGATTTGTCCTACTCAGGAGAGCGTTCACCGACAAACAACA
GATAAAACGAAAGGCCCAGTCTTTCGACTGAGCCTTTCGTTTTATTTGATGCCTCAAGCTAGAGAGTCAT
TACCCCAGGCGTTTAAGGGCACCAATAACTGCCTTAAAAAAATTACGCCCCGCCCTGCCACTCATCGCAG
TACTGTTGTAATTCATTAAGCATTCTGCCGACATGGAAGCCATCACAAACGGCATGATGAACCTGAATCG
CCAGCGGCATCAGCACCTTGTCGCCTTGCGTATAATATTTGCCCATGGTGAAAACGGGGGCGAAGAAGTT
GTCCATATTGGCCACGTTTAAATCAAAACTGGTGAAACTCACCCAGGGATTGGCTGAGACGAAAAACATA
TTCTCAATAAACCCTTTAGGGAAATAGGCCAGGTTTTCACCGTAACACGCCACATCTTGCGAATATATGT
GTAGAAACTGCCGGAAATCGTCGTGGTATTCACTCCAGAGCGATGAAAACGTTTCAGTTTGCTCATGGAA
AACGGTGTAACAAGGGTGAACACTATCCCATATCACCAGCTCACCGTCTTTCATTGCCATACGAAATTCC
GGATGAGCATTCATCAGGCGGGCAAGAATGTGAATAAAGGCCGGATAAAACTTGTGCTTATTTTTCTTTA
CGGTCTTTAAAAAGGCCGTAATATCCAGCTGAACGGTCTGGTTATAGGTACATTGAGCAACTGACTGAAA
TGCCTCAAAATGTTCTTTACGATGCCATTGGGATATATCAACGGTGGTATATCCAGTGATTTTTTTCTCC
ATTTTAGCTTCCTTAGCTCCTGAAAATCTCGCCAAGCTAGCTTGGATTCTCACCAATAAAAAACGCCCGG
CGGCAACCGAGCGTTCTGAACAAATCCAGATGGAGTTCTGAGGTCATTACTGGATCTATCAACAGGAGTC
CAAGCTCAGCTAATTAAGCTTGGCTGCAGGTCGACCCGGGGTACCTTAAGATCTACCTCCTGAACCTCCC
TCCGACCACTGATTGACAATGCGCTGCATCCCCTTCACGTGGTAGAGGATGTCGTCCAGCTCTGGGAAGA
TGTCCTCGTTGGATCTAGAACCTCCTGAACCTCCGGATCTCTTGTACAGCTCGTCCATGCCGAGAGTGAT
CCCGGCGGCGGTCACGAACTCCAGCAGGACCATGTGATCGCGCTTCTCGTTGGGGTCTTTGCTCAGCTTG
GACTGGGTGCTCAGGTAGTGGTTGTCGGGCAGCAGCACGGGGCCGTCGCCGATGGGGGTGTTCTGCTGGT
AGTGGTCGGCGAGCTGCACGCTGCCGTCCTCGATGTTGTGGCGGATCTTGAAGTTCAC
Features (pLannotate 1.2.2; 17 found; start..end, strand, type, name):
    493..510     -  CDS            7xHis (fragment): 6xHis affinity tag
    559..575     -  protein_bind   lac operator: The lac repressor binds to the lac operator to inhibit transcription in E. coli. This inhibition can be relieved by adding lactose or isopropyl-β-D-thiogalactopyranoside (IPTG). lac repressor encoded by lacI
    583..627     -  promoter       T5 promoter: bacteriophage T5 promoter for E. coli RNA polymerase, with embedded lac operator
    737..841     +  promoter       AmpR promoter: bla
    842..1702    +  CDS            AmpR: β-lactamase; bla; confers resistance to ampicillin, carbenicillin, and related antibiotics
   1873..2461    +  rep_origin     ori: high-copy-number ColE1/pMB1/pBR322/pUC origin of replication
   2647..2787    -  misc_feature   bom: basis of mobility region from pBR322
   2889..2930    -  CDS            rop (fragment): Rop protein, which maintains plasmids at low copy number; rop
   2979..3056    +  promoter       lacIq promoter: lacI (mutant); In the lacIq allele, a single base change in the promoter boosts expression of the lacI gene about 10-fold.
   3057..4139    +  CDS            lacI: lac repressor; lacI; The lac repressor binds to the lac operator to inhibit transcription in E. coli. This inhibition can be relieved by adding lactose or isopropyl-β-D-thiogalactopyranoside (IPTG).
   4152..4173    +  protein_bind   CAP binding site: CAP binding activates transcription in the presence of cAMP. E. coli catabolite activator protein
   4192..4209    +  promoter       tet promoter (fragment): E. coli promoter for tetracycline efflux protein gene
   4232..4318    -  terminator     rrnB T1 terminator: Escherichia coli rrnB; transcription terminator T1 from the E. coli rrnB gene
   4386..5042    -  CDS            cat: CAT_ECOLX - Experimental evidence at protein level: Swiss-Prot protein existence level 1. This enzyme is an effector of chloramphenicol resistance in bacteria. From Escherichia coli. This protein is used as a marker in many commonly used cloning vectors, such as pACYC184.
   5043..5071    -  promoter       cat promoter (fragment): promoter of the E. coli cat gene encoding chloramphenicol acetyltransferase
   5086..5180    -  terminator     lambda t0 terminator: transcription terminator from phage lambda
   5361..486     -  CDS            mEGFP (across the origin): mEGFP is a basic (constitutively fluorescent) green fluorescent protein published in 2002, derived from Aequorea victoria. It has moderate acid sensitivity.
