[The description below was written by a language model from this plasmid's Addgene catalogue record and pLannotate feature annotations shown in this document.]
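Description:
pQE-meGFP-DLC1 is a bacterial expression plasmid of the pQE type, built to produce in E. coli a fusion of monomeric enhanced GFP with a peptide from human DLC1 (also known as ARHGAP7 or STARD12) that binds the R8 domain of talin. It replicates from a high-copy ColE1/pUC-type origin and is selected with ampicillin through the β-lactamase gene. The annotation also finds a pBR322 bom region and a small remnant of rop. In addition it finds a chloramphenicol acetyltransferase coding sequence with only a fragment of its promoter, a typical pQE backbone element that the record does not list as a selection marker.

Expression is driven by the bacteriophage T5 promoter, which is recognised by the host E. coli RNA polymerase and is controlled by lac operator sequences. The plasmid carries its own lacI gene under the stronger lacIq promoter, so transcription is repressed until induced with IPTG. Reading from the promoter, the open reading frame begins with a polyhistidine tag for metal-affinity purification, followed by mEGFP. About 180 nt of unannotated sequence lies between the end of mEGFP and the lambda t0 terminator. This is the likely location of the DLC1 peptide, at the C-terminus of the fusion, although the feature table does not annotate it and the record does not give its boundaries. An rrnB T1 terminator lies further downstream.

According to the record, the purified fluorescent protein serves as a ligand for talin R8, in the context of work on how binding and mechanical unfolding regulate talin.
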