Addgene plasmid #192048: pQE-meGFP-DLC1
Purpose: Plasmid expresses DLC1 binding peptide to Talin R8 domain in chimera with meGFP
Depositing lab: Ionel Popa. Depositing organization: University of Wisconsin, Milwaukee. Publication: Mechanical regulation of talin through binding and history-dependent unfolding. Dahal N, Sharma S, Phan B, Eis A, Popa I. Sci Adv. 2022 Jul 15;8(28):eabl7719. doi: 10.1126/sciadv.abl7719. Epub 2022 Jul 15. PubMed 35857491.
Backbone
  Vector backbone: meGFP-DLC1
  Vector type: Bacterial Expression
Growth in bacteria
  Bacterial resistance: Ampicillin, 100 μg/mL
  Growth temperature: 37°C
  Growth strain: DH5alpha
  Copy number: High Copy
Gene/Insert
  Gene/Insert name: DLC1
  Species: H. sapiens (human)
  Entrez Gene: DLC1 (a.k.a. ARHGAP7, HP, STARD12, p122-RhoGAP)
  Cloning method: TOPO Cloning
  Sequencing primers: 5′ unknown
Terms and licenses: Academic/Nonprofit Terms; Industry Terms: Not Available to Industry
How to cite: pQE-meGFP-DLC1 was a gift from Ionel Popa (Addgene plasmid # 192048 ; http://n2t.net/addgene:192048 ; RRID:Addgene_192048)
