>Addgene plasmid #192048 | pQE-meGFP-DLC1 | depositor partial sequence | sequence record 372203 | expressed protein part
ATGAGAGGATCGCATCACCATCACCATCACGGATCCGTGAGCAAGGGCGAGGAGCTGTTCACCGGGGTGG
TGCCCATCCTGGTCGAGCTGGACGGCGACGTAAACGGCCACAAGTTCAGCGTGTCCGGCGAGGGCGAGGG
CGATGCCACCTACGGCAAGCTGACCCTGAAGTTCATCTGCACCACCGGCAAGCTGCCCGTGCCCTGGCCC
ACCCTCGTGACCACCCTGACCTACGGCGTGCAGTGCTTCAGCCGCTACCCCGACCACATGAAGCAGCACG
ACTTCTTCAAGTCCGCCATGCCCGAAGGCTACGTCCAGGAGCGCACCATCTTCTTCAAGGACGACGGCAA
CTACAAGACCCGCGCCGAGGTGAAGTTCGAGGGCGACACCCTGGTGAACCGCATCGAGCTGAAGGGCATC
GACTTCAAGGAGGACGGCAACATCCTGGGGCACAAGCTGGAGTACAACTACAACAGCCACAACGTCTATA
TCATGGCCGACAAGCAGAAGAACGGCATCAAGGTGAACTTCAAGATCCGCCACAACATCGAGGACGGCAG
CGTGCAGCTCGCCGACCACTACCAGCAGAACACCCCCATCGGCGACGGCCCCGTGCTGCTGCCCGACAAC
CACTACCTGAGCACCCAGTCCAAGCTGAGCAAAGACCCCAACGAGAAGCGCGATCACATGGTCCTGCTGG
AGTTCGTGACCGCCGCCGGGATCACTCTCGGCATGGACGAGCTGTACAAGAGATCCGGAGGTTCAGGAGG
TTCTAGATCCAACGAGGACATCTTCCCAGAGCTGGACGACATCCTCTACCACGTGAAGGGGATGCAGCGC
ATTGTCAATCAGTGGTCGGAGGGAGGTTCAGGAGGTAGATCTTAAGGTAC
